>Addgene plasmid #168822 | pEntry_MERS-CoV-nsp9 | addgene full sequence | sequence record 479266 | Addgene NGS Result
CCTACAGCGTGAGCTATGAGAAAGCGCCACGCTTCCCGAAGGGAGAAAGGCGGACAGGTATCCGGTAAGC
GGCAGGGTCGGAACAGGAGAGCGCACGAGGGAGCTTCCAGGGGGAAACGCCTGGTATCTTTATAGTCCTG
TCGGGTTTCGCCACCTCTGACTTGAGCGTCGATTTTTGTGATGCTCGTCAGGGGGGCGGAGCCTATGGAA
AAACGCCAGCAACGCGGCCTTTTTACGGTTCCTGGCCTTTTGCTGGCCTTTTGCTCACATGTTCTTTCCT
GCGTTATCCCCTGATTCTGTGGATAACCGTATTACCGCCTTTGAGTGAGCTGATACCGCTCGCCGCAGCC
GAACGACCGAGCGCAGCGAGTCAGTGAGCGAGGAAGCGGAAGAGCGCCCAATACGCAAACCGCCTCTCCC
CGCGCGTTGGCCGATTCATTAATGCAGCTGGCACGACAGGTTTCCCGACTGGAAAGCGGGCAGTGAGCGC
AACGCAATTAATACGCGTACCGCTAGCCAGGAAGAGTTTGTAGAAACGCAAAAAGGCCATCCGTCAGGAT
GGCCTTCTGCTTAGTTTGATGCCTGGCAGTTTATGGCGGGCGTCCTGCCCGCCACCCTCCGGGCCGTTGC
TTCACAACGTTCAAATCCGCTCCCGGCGGATTTGTCCTACTCAGGAGAGCGTTCACCGACAAACAACAGA
TAAAACGAAAGGCCCAGTCTTCCGACTGAGCCTTTCGTTTTATTTGATGCCTGGCAGTTCCCTACTCTCG
CGTTAACGCTAGCATGGATGTTTTCCCAGTCACGACGTTGTAAAACGACGGCCAGTCTTAAGCTCGGGCC
CCAAATAATGATTTTATTTTGACTGATAGTGACCTGTTCGTTGCAACAAATTGATGAGCAATGCTTTTTT
ATAATGCCAACTTTGTACAAAAAAGCAGAAGGGCCGTCAAGGCCAGGATCCATGGGATCCAATAATGAGA
TCAAACCTTCAGGTCTAAAAACCATGGTTGTGTCTGCGGGTCAAGAGCAAACTAACTGTAATACTAGTTC
CTTAGCTTATTACGAACCTGTGCAGGGTCGTAAAATGCTGATGGCTCTTCTTTCTGATAATGCCTATCTC
AAATGGGCGCGTGTTGAAGGTAAGGACGGATTTGTCAGTGTAGAGCTACAACCTCCTTGCAAATTCTTGA
TTGCGGGACCAAAAGGACCTGAAATCCGATATCTCTATTTTGTTAAAAATCTTAACAACCTTCATCGCGG
GCAAGTGTTAGGGCACATTGCTGCGACTGTTAGATTGCAACTTAATTAAGACGCGATCGCGGCCTCATGG
GCCCAGCTTTCTTGTACAAAGTTGGCATTATAAAAAATAATTGCTCATCAATTTGTTGCAACGAACAGGT
CACTATCAGTCAAAATAAAATCATTATTTGCCATCCAGCTGATATCCCCTATAGTGAGTCGTATTACATG
GTCATAGCTGTTTCCTGGCAGCTCTGGCCCGTGTCTCAAAATCTCTGATGTTACATTGCACAAGATAAAA
ATATATCATCATGCCTCCTCTAGACCAGCCAGGACAGAAATGCCTCGACTTCGCTGCTACCCAAGGTTGC
CGGGTGACGCACACCGTGGAAACGGATGAAGGCACGAACCCAGTGGACATAAGCCTGTTCGGTTCGTAAG
CTGTAATGCAAGTAGCGTATGCGCTCACGCAACTGGTCCAGAACCTTGACCGAACGCAGCGGTGGTAACG
GCGCAGTGGCGGTTTTCATGGCTTGTTATGACTGTTTTTTTGGGGTACAGTCTATGCCTCGGGCATCCAA
GCAGCAAGCGCGTTACGCCGTGGGTCGATGTTTGATGTTATGGAGCAGCAACGATGTTACGCAGCAGGGC
AGTCGCCCTAAAACAAAGTTAAACATTATGAGGGAAGCGGTGATCGCCGAAGTATCGACTCAACTATCAG
AGGTAGTTGGCGTCATCGAGCGCCATCTCGAACCGACGTTGCTGGCCGTACATTTGTACGGCTCCGCAGT
GGATGGCGGCCTGAAGCCACACAGTGATATTGATTTGCTGGTTACGGTGACCGTAAGGCTTGATGAAACA
ACGCGGCGAGCTTTGATCAACGACCTTTTGGAAACTTCGGCTTCCCCTGGAGAGAGCGAGATTCTCCGCG
CTGTAGAAGTCACCATTGTTGTGCACGACGACATCATTCCGTGGCGTTATCCAGCTAAGCGCGAACTGCA
ATTTGGAGAATGGCAGCGCAATGACATTCTTGCAGGTATCTTCGAGCCAGCCACGATCGACATTGATCTG
GCTATCTTGCTGACAAAAGCAAGAGAACATAGCGTTGCCTTGGTAGGTCCAGCGGCGGAGGAACTCTTTG
ATCCGGTTCCTGAACAGGATCTATTTGAGGCGCTAAATGAAACCTTAACGCTATGGAACTCGCCGCCCGA
CTGGGCTGGCGATGAGCGAAATGTAGTGCTTACGTTGTCCCGCATTTGGTACAGCGCAGTAACCGGCAAA
ATCGCGCCGAAGGATGTCGCTGCCGACTGGGCAATGGAGCGCCTGCCGGCCCAGTATCAGCCCGTCATAC
TTGAAGCTAGACAGGCTTATCTTGGACAAGAAGAAGATCGCTTGGCCTCGCGCGCAGATCAGTTGGAAGA
ATTTGTCCACTACGTGAAAGGCGAGATCACCAAGGTAGTCGGCAAATAACCCTCGAGCCACCCATGACCA
AAATCCCTTAACGTGAGTTACGCGTCGTTCCACTGAGCGTCAGACCCCGTAGAAAAGATCAAAGGATCTT
CTTGAGATCCTTTTTTTCTGCGCGTAATCTGCTGCTTGCAAACAAAAAAACCACCGCTACCAGCGGTGGT
TTGTTTGCCGGATCAAGAGCTACCAACTCTTTTTCCGAAGGTAACTGGCTTCAGCAGAGCGCAGATACCA
AATACTGTTCTTCTAGTGTAGCCGTAGTTAGGCCACCACTTCAAGAACTCTGTAGCACCGCCTACATACC
TCGCTCTGCTAATCCTGTTACCAGTGGCTGCTGCCAGTGGCGATAAGTCGTGTCTTACCGGGTTGGACTC
AAGACGATAGTTACCGGATAAGGCGCAGCGGTCGGGCTGAACGGGGGGTTCGTGCACACAGCCCAGCTTG
GAGCGAACGACCTACACCGAACTGAGATA
Features (pLannotate 1.2.2; 11 found; start..end, strand, type, name):
    394..486     +  CDS            lacI (fragment): lac repressor; lacI; The lac repressor binds to the lac operator to inhibit transcription in E. coli. This inhibition can be relieved by adding lactose or isopropyl-β-D-thiogalactopyranoside (IPTG).
    541..568     -  terminator     rrnB T2 terminator: transcription terminator T2 from the E. coli rrnB gene
    700..743     +  terminator     rrnB T1 terminator: Escherichia coli rrnB; transcription terminator T1 from the E. coli rrnB gene
    790..826     -  CDS            lacZα (fragment): LacZα fragment of β-galactosidase; lacZ fragment
    842..938     +  protein_bind   attL1: mutant version of attL; recombination site for the Gateway® LR reaction LR Clonase™
   1332..1430    -  protein_bind   attL2: mutant version of attL; recombination site for the Gateway® LR reaction LR Clonase™
   1448..1466    -  promoter       T7 promoter: promoter for bacteriophage T7 RNA polymerase
   1656..1679    +  promoter       Pc promoter (fragment): intI1 (promoter lies within the coding sequence); class 1 integron promoter
   1855..1911    +  CDS            GmR (fragment): gentamycin acetyltransferase; aacC1; confers resistance to gentamycin
   1918..2709    +  CDS            SmR: aminoglycoside adenylyltransferase (Murphy, 1985); aadA; confers resistance to spectinomycin and streptomycin
   2802..211     +  rep_origin     ori (across the origin): high-copy-number ColE1/pMB1/pBR322/pUC origin of replication
