>Addgene plasmid #168822 | pEntry_MERS-CoV-nsp9 | analyzer sequence | sequence record 327207
CTACCAGCGGTGGTTTGTTTGCCGGATCAAGAGCTACCAACTCTTTTTCCGAAGGTAACTGGCTTCAGCA
GAGCGCAGATACCAAATACTGTCCTTCTAGTGTAGCCGTAGTTAGGCCACCACTTCAAGAACTCTGTAGC
ACCGCCTACATACCTCGCTCTGCTAATCCTGTTACCAGTGGCTGCTGCCAGTGGCGATAAGTCGTGTCTT
ACCGGGTTGGACTCAAGACGATAGTTACCGGATAAGGCGCAGCGGTCGGGCTGAACGGGGGGTTCGTGCA
CACAGCCCAGCTTGGAGCGAACGACCTACACCGAACTGAGATACCTACAGCGTGAGCATTGAGAAAGCGC
CACGCTTCCCGAAGGGAGAAAGGCGGACAGGTATCCGGTAAGCGGCAGGGTCGGAACAGGAGAGCGCACG
AGGGAGCTTCCAGGGGGAAACGCCTGGTATCTTTATAGTCCTGTCGGGTTTCGCCACCTCTGACTTGAGC
GTCGATTTTTGTGATGCTCGTCAGGGGGGCGGAGCCTATGGAAAAACGCCAGCAACGCGGCCTTTTTACG
GTTCCTGGCCTTTTGCTGGCCTTTTGCTCACATGTTCTTTCCTGCGTTATCCCCTGATTCTGTGGATAAC
CGTATTACCGCCTTTGAGTGAGCTGATACCGCTCGCCGCAGCCGAACGACCGAGCGCAGCGAGTCAGTGA
GCGAGGAAGCGGAAGAGCGCCCAATACGCAAACCGCCTCTCCCCGCGCGTTGGCCGATTCATTAATGCAG
CTGGCACGACAGGTTTCCCGACTGGAAAGCGGGCAGTGAGCGCAACGCAATTAATACGCGTACCGCTAGC
CAGGAAGAGTTTGTAGAAACGCAAAAAGGCCATCCGTCAGGATGGCCTTCTGCTTAGTTTGATGCCTGGC
AGTTTATGGCGGGCGTCCTGCCCGCCACCCTCCGGGCCGTTGCTTCACAACGTTCAAATCCGCTCCCGGC
GGATTTGTCCTACTCAGGAGAGCGTTCACCGACAAACAACAGATAAAACGAAAGGCCCAGTCTTCCGACT
GAGCCTTTCGTTTTATTTGATGCCTGGCAGTTCCCTACTCTCGCGTTAACGCTAGCATGGATGTTTTCCC
AGTCACGACGTTGTAAAACGACGGCCAGTCTTAAGCTCGGGCCCCAAATAATGATTTTATTTTGACTGAT
AGTGACCTGTTCGTTGCAACAAATTGATGAGCAATGCTTTTTTATAATGCCAACTTTGTACAAAAAAGCA
GAAGGGCCGTCAAGGCCAGGATCCATGGGATCCAATAATGAGATCAAACCTTCAGGTCTAAAAACCATGG
TTGTGTCTGCGGGTCAAGAGCAAACTAACTGTAATACTAGTTCCTTAGCTTATTACGAACCTGTGCAGGG
TCGTAAAATGCTGATGGCTCTTCTTTCTGATAATGCCTATCTCAAATGGGCGCGTGTTGAAGGTAAGGAC
GGATTTGTCAGTGTAGAGCTACAACCTCCTTGCAAATTCTTGATTGCGGGACCAAAAGGACCTGAAATCC
GATATCTCTATTTTGTTAAAAATCTTAACAACCTTCATCGCGGGCAAGTGTTAGGGCACATTGCTGCGAC
TGTTAGATTGCAACTTAATTAAGACGCGATCGCGGCCTCATGGGCCCAGCTTTCTTGTACAAAGTTGGCA
TTATAAAAAATAATTGCTCATCAATTTGTTGCAACGAACAGGTCACTATCAGTCAAAATAAAATCATTAT
TTGCCATCCAGCTGATATCCCCTATAGTGAGTCGTATTACATGGTCATAGCTGTTTCCTGGCAGCTCTGG
CCCGTGTCTCAAAATCTCTGATGTTACATTGCACAAGATAAAAATATATCATCATGCCTCCTCTAGACCA
GCCAGGACAGAAATGCCTCGACTTCGCTGCTGCCCAAGGTTGCCGGGTGACGCACACCGTGGAAACGGAT
GAAGGCACGAACCCAGTGGACATAAGCCTGTTCGGTTCGTAAGCTGTAATGCAAGTAGCGTATGCGCTCA
CGCAACTGGTCCAGAACCTTGACCGAACGCAGCGGTGGTAACGGCGCAGTGGCGGTTTTCATGGCTTGTT
ATGACTGTTTTTTTGGGGTACAGTCTATGCCTCGGGCATCCAAGCAGCAAGCGCGTTACGCCGTGGGTCG
ATGTTTGATGTTATGGAGCAGCAACGATGTTACGCAGCAGGGCAGTCGCCCTAAAACAAAGTTAAACATC
ATGAGGGAAGCGGTGATCGCCGAAGTATCGACTCAACTATCAGAGGTAGTTGGCGTCATCGAGCGCCATC
TCGAACCGACGTTGCTGGCCGTACATTTGTACGGCTCCGCAGTGGATGGCGGCCTGAAGCCACACAGTGA
TATTGATTTGCTGGTTACGGTGACCGTAAGGCTTGATGAAACAACGCGGCGAGCTTTGATCAACGACCTT
TTGGAAACTTCGGCTTCCCCTGGAGAGAGCGAGATTCTCCGCGCTGTAGAAGTCACCATTGTTGTGCACG
ACGACATCATTCCGTGGCGTTATCCAGCTAAGCGCGAACTGCAATTTGGAGAATGGCAGCGCAATGACAT
TCTTGCAGGTATCTTCGAGCCAGCCACGATCGACATTGATCTGGCTATCTTGCTGACAAAAGCAAGAGAA
CATAGCGTTGCCTTGGTAGGTCCAGCGGCGGAGGAACTCTTTGATCCGGTTCCTGAACAGGATCTATTTG
AGGCGCTAAATGAAACCTTAACGCTATGGAACTCGCCGCCCGACTGGGCTGGCGATGAGCGAAATGTAGT
GCTTACGTTGTCCCGCATTTGGTACAGCGCAGTAACCGGCAAAATCGCGCCGAAGGATGTCGCTGCCGAC
TGGGCAATGGAGCGCCTGCCGGCCCAGTATCAGCCCGTCATACTTGAAGCTAGACAGGCTTATCTTGGAC
AAGAAGAAGATCGCTTGGCCTCGCGCGCAGATCAGTTGGAAGAATTTGTCCACTACGTGAAAGGCGAGAT
CACCAAGGTAGTCGGCAAATAACCCTCGAGCCACCCATGACCAAAATCCCTTAACGTGAGTTACGCGTCG
TTCCACTGAGCGTCAGACCCCGTAGAAAAGATCAAAGGATCTTCTTGAGATCCTTTTTTTCTGCGCGTAA
TCTGCTGCTTGCAAACAAAAAAACCACCG
Features (pLannotate 1.2.2; 11 found; start..end, strand, type, name):
    717..809     +  CDS            lacI (fragment): lac repressor; lacI; The lac repressor binds to the lac operator to inhibit transcription in E. coli. This inhibition can be relieved by adding lactose or isopropyl-β-D-thiogalactopyranoside (IPTG).
    864..891     -  terminator     rrnB T2 terminator: transcription terminator T2 from the E. coli rrnB gene
   1023..1066    +  terminator     rrnB T1 terminator: Escherichia coli rrnB; transcription terminator T1 from the E. coli rrnB gene
   1113..1149    -  CDS            lacZα (fragment): LacZα fragment of β-galactosidase; lacZ fragment
   1165..1261    +  protein_bind   attL1: mutant version of attL; recombination site for the Gateway® LR reaction LR Clonase™
   1655..1753    -  protein_bind   attL2: mutant version of attL; recombination site for the Gateway® LR reaction LR Clonase™
   1771..1789    -  promoter       T7 promoter: promoter for bacteriophage T7 RNA polymerase
   1979..2002    +  promoter       Pc promoter (fragment): intI1 (promoter lies within the coding sequence); class 1 integron promoter
   2178..2234    +  CDS            GmR (fragment): gentamycin acetyltransferase; aacC1; confers resistance to gentamycin
   2241..3032    +  CDS            SmR: aminoglycoside adenylyltransferase (Murphy, 1985); aadA; confers resistance to spectinomycin and streptomycin
   3125..534     +  rep_origin     ori (across the origin): high-copy-number ColE1/pMB1/pBR322/pUC origin of replication
