[The description below was written by a language model from this plasmid's Addgene catalogue record and pLannotate feature annotations shown in this document.]
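Description:
pEntry_MERS-CoV-nsp9 is a Gateway-compatible Entry clone built on the pENTR223.1 backbone (SfiI-cloning variant) and carrying the coding sequence for non-structural protein 9 (nsp9) of MERS coronavirus, a mature product of the orf1ab polyprotein. The plasmid is about 3.2 kb in total and is propagated in E. coli at high copy from a ColE1/pUC-type origin. Selection relies on the aadA aminoglycoside adenylyltransferase gene, which confers spectinomycin (and streptomycin) resistance. Short annotated fragments of lacI, lacZα, a gentamicin resistance gene and a class 1 integron Pc promoter are backbone remnants, not functional cassettes.

The roughly 330 bp insert was produced by gene synthesis and cloned directionally between two SfiI sites. It lies between the attL1 and attL2 recombination sites, although the automated annotation does not label the nsp9 open reading frame itself. According to the depositor's notes, the 5′ linker supplies an ATG start codon flanked by BamHI sites, and the 3′ linker supplies a TAA stop codon within a PacI site, followed by AsiSI. Because nsp9 is normally released by proteolysis and has no start or stop codon of its own, these linkers provide them, and the flanking restriction sites presumably allow their removal for making fusions. rrnB T1 and T2 terminators upstream of attL1 insulate the insert from read-through transcription, and a T7 promoter sits just outside attL2, oriented toward the insert. No expression promoter drives the ORF in the sense direction, as expected for an Entry vector. Both feature tables describe the same 3,179 nt circle with different start coordinates. The clone belongs to a collection of human coronavirus ORFs intended for LR recombination into destination vectors of the user's choice.
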