Addgene plasmid #168822: pEntry_MERS-CoV-nsp9
Purpose: Gateway-compatible Entry vector
Depositing lab: Pascal Falter-Braun. Depositing organization: Helmholtz Munich. Publication: A resource of human coronavirus protein-coding sequences in a flexible, multipurpose Gateway Entry clone collection. Weller B, Lin CW, Pogoutse O, Sauer M, Marin-de la Rosa N, Strobel A, Young V, Knapp JJ, Rayhan A, Falter C, Kim DK, Roth FP, Falter-Braun P. G3 (Bethesda). 2023 Jul 5;13(7):jkad105. doi: 10.1093/g3journal/jkad105. PubMed 37267226.
Backbone
  Vector backbone: pENTR223.1*SfiI
  Backbone size w/o insert (bp): 2800
  Vector type: Gateway-compatible Entry vector
Growth in bacteria
  Bacterial resistance: Spectinomycin, 50 μg/mL
  Growth temperature: 37°C
  Growth strain: DH5alpha
  Copy number: High Copy
Gene/Insert
  Gene/Insert name: MERS-CoV-nsp9 (alt name: nsp9)
  Species: Other
  Insert size (bp): 330
  Entrez Gene: orf1ab (a.k.a. G128_gp01)
  Cloning method: Restriction Enzyme; 5′ cloning site SfiI (unknown if destroyed); 3′ cloning site SfiI (unknown if destroyed)
  Sequencing primers: 5′ M13 uni (-21); 3′ M13 rev (-29)
Resource information
  A portion of this plasmid was derived from a plasmid made by: Synthesized by Twist Bioscience
Terms and licenses: Academic/Nonprofit Terms; Industry Terms: Not Available to Industry
Depositor comments: 5'-linker: SfiI-BamHI-ATG-BamHI (GGCCGTCAaggccaggatccatgggatcc), 3'-linker: PacI-TAA-AsiSI-SfiI (cttaatTAAgacgcgatcgcggcctcatGGGCC).
How to cite: pEntry_MERS-CoV-nsp9 was a gift from Pascal Falter-Braun (Addgene plasmid # 168822 ; http://n2t.net/addgene:168822 ; RRID:Addgene_168822)
