>Addgene plasmid #168822 | pEntry_MERS-CoV-nsp9 | depositor partial sequence | sequence record 327208 | gene-specific Insert sequence
AATAATGAGATCAAACCTTCAGGTCTAAAAACCATGGTTGTGTCTGCGGGTCAAGAGCAAACTAACTGTA
ATACTAGTTCCTTAGCTTATTACGAACCTGTGCAGGGTCGTAAAATGCTGATGGCTCTTCTTTCTGATAA
TGCCTATCTCAAATGGGCGCGTGTTGAAGGTAAGGACGGATTTGTCAGTGTAGAGCTACAACCTCCTTGC
AAATTCTTGATTGCGGGACCAAAAGGACCTGAAATCCGATATCTCTATTTTGTTAAAAATCTTAACAACC
TTCATCGCGGGCAAGTGTTAGGGCACATTGCTGCGACTGTTAGATTGCAA
